>Addgene plasmid #136523 | pEN_TTmiRc2_BirA_CDKN1A | addgene full sequence | sequence record 272437 | Addgene NGS Result
AACCAATTCAGTCGACTGGATCCCGAGTTTACTCCCTATCAGTGATAGAGAACGTATGTCGAGTTTACTC
CCTATCAGTGATAGAGAACGATGTCGAGTTTACTCCCTATCAGTGATAGAGAACGTATGTCGAGTTTACT
CCCTATCAGTGATAGAGAACGTATGTCGAGTTTACTCCCTATCAGTGATAGAGAACGTATGTCGAGTTTA
TCCCTATCAGTGATAGAGAACGTATGTCGAGTTTACTCCCTATCAGTGATAGAGAACGTATGTCGAGGTA
GGCGTGTACGGTGGGAGGCCTATATAAGCAGAGCTCGTTTAGTGAACCGTCAGATCGCCACTAGAATGAA
GGACAACACCGTGCCCCTGAAGCTGATCGCCCTGCTGGCCAACGGCGAGTTCCACTCTGGCGAGCAGCTG
GGAGAGACCCTGGGAATGAGCAGAGCCGCCATCAACAAGCACATCCAGACACTGAGAGACTGGGGAGTGG
ACGTGTTCACCGTGCCTGGCAAGGGCTACAGCCTGCCTGAGCCTATCCAGCTGCTGAACGCCAAGCAGAT
CCTGGGACAGCTGGATGGCGGAAGCGTGGCCGTGCTGCCTGTGATCGACTCCACCAATCAGTACCTGCTG
GACAGAATCGGAGAGCTGAAGTCCGGCGACGCCTGCATCGCCGAGTACCAGCAGGCTGGCAGAGGAGGCA
GAGGACGGAAGTGGTTCAGCCCATTCGGAGCCAACCTGTACCTGTCCATGTTCTGGAGACTGGAGCAGGG
ACCTGCTGCTGCCATCGGACTGAGTCTGGTGATCGGAATCGTGATGGCCGAGGTGCTGAGAAAGCTGGGA
GCCGACAAGGTGAGAGTGAAGTGGCCTAATGACCTGTACCTCCAGGACCGCAAGCTGGCTGGCATCCTGG
TGGAGCTGACAGGCAAGACAGGCGATGCCGCTCAGATCGTGATCGGAGCCGGAATCAACATGGCCATGAG
AAGAGTGGAGGAGAGCGTGGTGAACCAGGGCTGGATCACCCTGCAGGAGGCTGGCATCAACCTGGACCGG
AACACCCTGGCCGCCATGCTGATCAGAGAGCTGAGAGCCGCTCTGGAGCTGTTCGAGCAGGAGGGACTGG
CTCCTTACCTGAGCAGATGGGAGAAGCTGGACAACTTCATCAACAGACCTGTGAAGCTGATCATCGGCGA
CAAGGAAATCTTCGGCATCTCCAGAGGAATCGACAAGCAGGGAGCTCTGCTGCTGGAGCAGGACGGAATC
ATCAAGCCCTGGATGGGCGGAGAAATCTCCCTGAGAAGCGCAGAGAAGACTAGTATGTCAGAACCGGCTG
GGGATGTCCGTCAGAACCCATGCGGCAGCAAGGCCTGCCGCCGCCTCTTCGGCCCAGTGGACAGCGAGCA
GCTGAGACGCGACTGTGATGCGCTAATGGCGGGCTGCATCCAGGAGGCCCGTGAGCGATGGAACTTCGAC
TTTGTCACCGAGACACCACTGGAGGGTGACTTCGCCTGGGAGCGTGTGCGGGGCCTTGGCCTGCCCAAGC
TCTACCTTCCCACGGGGCCCCGGCGAGGCCGGGATGAGTTGGGAGGAGGCAGGCGGCCTGGCACCTCACC
TGCTCTGCTGCAGGGGACAGCAGAGGAAGACCATGTGGACCTGTCACTGTCTTGTACCCTTGTGCCTCGC
TCAGGGGAGCAGGCTGAAGGGTCCCCAGGTGGACCTGGAGACTCTCAGGGTCGAAAACGGCGGCAGACCA
GCATGACAGATTTCTACCACTCCAAACGCCGGCTGATCTTCTCCAAGAGGAAGCCCTAACAATTGGAAGA
CTAATGCGTTTTCGAGATATCTAGACCCAGCTTTCTTGTACAAAGTTGGCATTATAAGAAAGCATTGCTT
ATCAATTTGTTGCAACGAACAGGTCACTATCAGTCAAAATAAAATCATTATTTGCCATCCAGCTGCAGCT
CTGGCCCGTGTCTCAAAATCTCTGATGTTACATTGCACAAGATAAAAATATATCATCATGAACAATAAAA
CTGTCTGCTTACATAAACAGTAATACAAGGGGTGTTATGAGCCATATTCAACGGGAAACGTCGAGGCCGC
GATTAAATTCCAACATGGATGCTGATTTATATGGGTATAAATGGGCTCGCGATAATGTCGGGCAATCAGG
TGCGACAATCTATCGCTTGTATGGGAAGCCCGATGCGCCAGAGTTGTTTCTGAAACATGGCAAAGGTAGC
GTTGCCAATGATGTTACAGATGAGATGGTCAGACTAAACTGGCTGACGGAATTTATGCCTCTTCCGACCA
TCAAGCATTTTATCCGTACTCCTGATGATGCATGGTTACTCACCACTGCGATCCCCGGAAAAACAGCATT
CCAGGTATTAGAAGAATATCCTGATTCAGGTGAAAATATTGTTGATGCGCTGGCAGTGTCCCTGCGCCGG
TTGCATTCGATTCCTGTTTGTAATTGTCCTTTTAACAGCGATCGCGTATTTCGTCTCGCTCAGGCGCAAT
CACGAATGAATAACGGTTTGGTTGATGCGAGTGATTTTGATGACGAGCGTAATGGCTGGCCTGTTGAACA
AGTCTGGAAAGAAATGCATAAACTTTTGCCATTCTCACCGGATTCAGTCGTCACTCATGGTGATTTCTCA
CTTGATAACCTTATTTTTGACGAGGGGAAATTAGGCCGGGAAGCCGATCTCGGCTTGAACGAATTGTTAG
GTGGCGGTACTTGGGTCGATATCAAAGTGCATCACTTCTTCCCGTATGCCCAACTTTGTATAGAGAGCCA
CTGCGGGATCGTCACCGTAATCTGCTTGCACGTAGATCACATAAGCACCAAGCGCGTTGGCCTCATGCTT
GAGGAGATTGATGAGCGCGGTGGCAATGCCCTGCCTCCGGTGCTCGCCGGAGACTGCGAGATCATAGATA
TAGATCTCACTACGCGGCTGCTCAAACTTGGGCAGAACGTAAGCCGCGAGAGCGCCAACAACCGCTTCTT
GGTCGAAGGCAGCAAGCGCGATGAATGTCTTACTACGGAGCAAGTTCCCGAGGTAATCGGAGTCCGGCTG
ATGTTGGGAGTAGGTGGCTACGTCTCCGAACTCACGACCGAAAAGATCAAGAGCAGCCCGCATGGATTTG
ACTTGGTCAGGGCCGAGCCTACATGTGCGAATGATGCCCATACTTGAGCCACCTAACTTTGTTTTAGGGC
GACTGCCCTGCTGCGTAACATCGTTGCTGCTGCGTAACATCGTTGCTGCTCCATAACATCAAACATCGAC
CCACGGCGTAACGCGCTTGCTGCTTGGATGCCCGAGGCATAGACTGTACAAAAAAACAGTCATAACAAGC
CATGAAAACCGCCACTGCGCCGTTACCACCGCTGCGTTCGGTCAAGGTTCTGGACCAGTTGCGTGAGCGC
ATACGCTACTTGCATTACAGTTTACGAACCGAACAGGCTTATGTCAACTGGGTTCGTGCCTTCATCCGTT
TCCACGGTGTGCGTCACCCGGCAACCTTGGGCAGCAGCGAAGTCGAGGCATTTCTGTCCTGGCTGGCGAA
CGAGCGCAAGGTTTCGGTCTCCACGCATCGTCAGGCATTGGCGGCCTTGCTGTTCTTCTACGGCAAGGTG
CTGTGCACGGATCTGCCCTGGCTTCAGGAGATCGGAAGACCTCGGCCGTCGCGGCGCTTGCCGGTGGTGC
TGACCCCGGATGAAGTGGTTCGCATCCTCGGTTTTCTGGAAGGCGAGCATCGTTTGTTCGCCCAGGACTC
TAGCTATAGTTCTAGTGGTTGGCTACTAATAGGTTGTATTGATGTTGGACGAGTCGGAATCGCAGACCGA
TACCAGGATCTTGCCATCCTATGGAACTGCCTCGGTGAGTTTTCTCCTTCATTACAGAAACGGCTTTTTC
AAAAATATGGTATTGATAATCCTGATATGAATAAATTGCAGTTTCATTTGATGCTCGATGAGTTTTTCTA
ATCAGAATTGGTTAATTGGTTGTAACACTGGCAGAGCATTACGCTGACTTGACGGGACGGCGCAAGCTCA
TGACCAAAATCCCTTAACGTGAGTTTTCGTTCCACTGAGCGTCAGACCCCGTAGAAAAGATCAAAGGATC
TTCTTGAGATCCTTTTTTTCTGCGCGTAATCTGCTGCTTGCAAACAAAAAAACCACCGCTACCAGCGGTG
GTTTGTTTGCCGGATCAAGAGCTACCAACTCTTTTTCCGAAGGTAACTGGCTTCAGCAGAGCGCAGATAC
CAAATACTGTTCTTCTAGTGTAGCCGTAGTTAGGCCACCACTTCAAGAACTCTGTAGCACCGCCTACATA
CCTCGCTCTGCTAATCCTGTTACCAGTGGCTGCTGCCAGTGGCGATAAGTCGTGTCTTACCGGGTTGGAC
TCAAGACGATAGTTACCGGATAAGGCGCAGCGGTCGGGCTGAACGGGGGGTTCGTGCACACAGCCCAGCT
TGGAGCGAACGACCTACACCGAACTGAGATACCTACAGCGTGAGCTATGAGAAAGCGCCACGCTTCCCGA
AGGGAGAAAGGCGGACAGGTATCCGGTAAGCGGCAGGGTCGGAACAGGAGAGCGCACGAGGGAGCTTCCA
GGGGGAAACGCCTGGTATCTTTATAGTCCTGTCGGGTTTCGCCACCTCTGACTTGAGCGTCGATTTTTGT
GATGCTCGTCAGGGGGGCGGAGCCTATGGAAAAACGCCAGCAACGCGGCCTTTTTACGGTTCCTGGCCTT
TTGCTGGCCTTTTGCTCACATGTTCTTTCCTGCGTTATCCCCTGATTCTGTGGATAACCGTATTACCGCT
AGCATGGATCTCGGGGACGTCTAACTACTAAGCGAGAGTAGGGAACTGCCAGGCATCAAATAAAACGAAA
GGCTCAGTCGGAAGACTGGGCCTTTCGTTTTATCTGTTGTTTGTCGGTGAACGCTCTCCTGAGTAGGACA
AATCCGCCGGGAGCGGATTTGAACGTTGTGAAGCAACGGCCCGGAGGGTGGCGGGCAGGACGCCCGCCAT
AAACTGCCAGGCATCAAACTAAGCAGAAGGCCATCCTGACGGATGGCCTTTTTGCGTTTCTACAAACTCT
TCCTGTTAGTTAGTTACTTAAGCTCGGGCCCCAAATAATGATTTTATTTTGACTGATAGTGACCTGTTCG
TTGCAACAAATTGATAAGCAATGCTTTTTTATAATGCCAACTTTGTACAAAAAAGCAGGCTTTAAAGG
Features (pLannotate 1.2.2; 13 found; start..end, strand, type, name):
     25..339     +  promoter       tight TRE promoter: Tet-responsive promoter PTight, consisting of seven tet operator sequences followed by the minimal CMV promoter
    346..1308    +  CDS            BirA(R118G): promiscuous R118G mutant of the E. coli biotin protein ligase (Cronan, 2005) also known as BirA* or BioID
   1315..1809    +  CDS            p21: human cyclin-dependent kinase inhibitor 1A; Homo sapiens CDKN1A; mediates p53-dependent arrest in the G1 phase of the cell cycle
   1845..1944    -  protein_bind   attL2: mutant version of attL; recombination site for the Gateway® LR reaction LR Clonase™
   2067..2693    +  CDS            KanR (fragment): aminoglycoside phosphotransferase; aph(3')-Ia; confers resistance to kanamycin in bacteria or G418 (Geneticin®) in eukaryotes
   2727..3260    -  CDS            GmR: gentamycin acetyltransferase; aacC1; confers resistance to gentamycin
   3449..3477    -  promoter       Pc promoter: intI1 (promoter lies within the coding sequence); class 1 integron promoter
   3455..3802    -  CDS            YPR2_ECOLX (fragment): Protein predicted: Swiss-Prot protein existence level 4. From Escherichia coli.
   3807..3991    +  CDS            KanR (fragment): aminoglycoside phosphotransferase; aph(3')-Ia; confers resistance to kanamycin in bacteria or G418 (Geneticin®) in eukaryotes
   4134..4722    +  rep_origin     ori: high-copy-number ColE1/pMB1/pBR322/pUC origin of replication
   4890..4933    -  terminator     rrnB T1 terminator: Escherichia coli rrnB; transcription terminator T1 from the E. coli rrnB gene
   5065..5092    +  terminator     rrnB T2 terminator: transcription terminator T2 from the E. coli rrnB gene
   5142..5241    +  protein_bind   attL1: mutant version of attL; recombination site for the Gateway® LR reaction LR Clonase™
