[The description below was written by a language model from this plasmid's Addgene catalogue record and pLannotate feature annotations shown in this document.]
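Description:
pEN_TTmiRc2_BirA_CDKN1A is a Gateway entry vector built on the pEN_TTmiRc2_BirA backbone and intended as a donor for moving its cassette into the pSLIK destination vector. It is propagated in E. coli from a high-copy ColE1/pUC-type origin and selected with gentamicin. Resistance comes from a gentamicin acetyltransferase gene (aacC1) driven by a class 1 integron Pc promoter. The feature table shows this gentamicin cassette sitting between two fragments of a kanamycin resistance gene, which suggests the original marker was interrupted and is not functional. rrnB T1 and T2 terminators lie upstream of attL1, an arrangement that typically insulates the cassette from read-through transcription. The record notes that the plasmid does not carry ccdB.

The transferable unit lies between the attL1 and attL2 sites, which recombine with attR sites of a destination vector in an LR Clonase reaction. It consists of the tight TRE promoter (seven tet operators fused to a minimal CMV promoter) followed by the promiscuous R118G mutant of E. coli biotin ligase (BirA*, the BioID enzyme). Immediately downstream is the human CDKN1A (p21) coding sequence, cloned between SpeI and MfeI sites. The close spacing of the two annotated coding regions is consistent with an N-terminal BirA*–p21 fusion, although the record does not explicitly state the reading frame. No polyadenylation signal is annotated within the cassette.

Once transferred into a suitable tetracycline-regulated context, the cassette would give doxycycline-inducible expression of BirA*-tagged p21. Such a fusion is typically used for proximity-dependent biotinylation to identify proteins near or interacting with this p53-responsive cell cycle inhibitor. The record itself states only the donor-vector purpose.
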