Addgene plasmid #136523: pEN_TTmiRc2_BirA_CDKN1A
Purpose: Used as a donor vector to clone into pSLIK
Depositing lab: Kevin Janes. Depositing organization: University of Virginia. Publication: Sporadic activation of an oxidative stress-dependent NRF2-p53 signaling network in breast epithelial spheroids and premalignancies. Pereira EJ, Burns JS, Lee CY, Marohl T, Calderon D, Wang L, Atkins KA, Wang CC, Janes KA. Sci Signal. 2020 Apr 14;13(627). pii: 13/627/eaba4200. doi: 10.1126/scisignal.aba4200. PubMed 32291314.
Backbone
  Vector backbone: pEN_TTmiRc2_BirA
  Backbone manufacturer: Addgene #136521
  Backbone size w/o insert (bp): 4717
  Modifications to backbone: This construct does NOT contatin the ccdB gene.
  Vector type: entry vector for gateway cloning
Growth in bacteria
  Bacterial resistance: Gentamicin, 10 μg/mL
  Growth temperature: 37°C
  Growth strain: DH5alpha
  Copy number: Unknown
Gene/Insert
  Gene/Insert name: CDKN1A
  Species: H. sapiens (human)
  Insert size (bp): 493
  GenBank ID: NM_078467
  Entrez Gene: CDKN1A (a.k.a. CAP20, CDKN1, CIP1, MDA-6, P21, SDI1, WAF1, p21CIP1)
  Cloning method: Restriction Enzyme; 5′ cloning site SpeI (not destroyed); 3′ cloning site MfeI (not destroyed)
  Sequencing primers: 5′ TGATAGAGAACGTATGTCGAGG
Terms and licenses: Academic/Nonprofit Terms; Industry Terms: Not Available to Industry
How to cite: pEN_TTmiRc2_BirA_CDKN1A was a gift from Kevin Janes (Addgene plasmid # 136523 ; http://n2t.net/addgene:136523 ; RRID:Addgene_136523)
