>Addgene plasmid #136523 | pEN_TTmiRc2_BirA_CDKN1A | depositor partial sequence | sequence record 263386 | pEN_TTmiRc2_BirA_CDKN1A sequence 495 bps
ATGTCAGAACCGGCTGGGGATGTCCGTCAGAACCCATGCGGCAGCAAGGCCTGCCGCCGCCTCTTCGGCC
CAGTGGACAGCGAGCAGCTGAGACGCGACTGTGATGCGCTAATGGCGGGCTGCATCCAGGAGGCCCGTGA
GCGATGGAACTTCGACTTTGTCACCGAGACACCACTGGAGGGTGACTTCGCCTGGGAGCGTGTGCGGGGC
CTTGGCCTGCCCAAGCTCTACCTTCCCACGGGGCCCCGGCGAGGCCGGGATGAGTTGGGAGGAGGCAGGC
GGCCTGGCACCTCACCTGCTCTGCTGCAGGGGACAGCAGAGGAAGACCATGTGGACCTGTCACTGTCTTG
TACCCTTGTGCCTCGCTCAGGGGAGCAGGCTGAAGGGTCCCCAGGTGGACCTGGAGACTCTCAGGGTCGA
AAACGGCGGCAGACCAGCATGACAGATTTCTACCACTCCAAACGCCGGCTGATCTTCTCCAAGAGGAAGC
CCTAA
